>Addgene plasmid #8594 | pGEX-2T SHP1 WT | addgene partial sequence | sequence record 16901 | 8594 with pGEX5'
GGAAGCCCCCAGGATGGTGAGGTGGTTTCACCGAGACCTCAGTGGGCTGGATGCAGAGACCCTGCTCAAG
GGCCGAGGTGTCCACGGTAGCTTCCTGGCTCGGCCCAGTCGCAAGAACCAGGGTGACTTCTCGCTCTCCG
TCAGGGTGGGGGATCAGGTGACCCATATTCGGATCCAGAACTCAGGGGATTTCTATGACCTGTATGGAGG
GGAGAAGTTTGCGACTCTGACAGAGCTGGTGGAGTACTACACTCAGCAGCAGGGTGTCCTGCAGGACCGC
GACGGCACCATCATCCACCTCAAGTACCCGCTGAACTGCTCCGATCCCACTAGTGAGAGGTGGTACCATG
GCCACATGTCTGGCGGGCAGGCAGAGACGCTGCTGCAGGCCAAGGGCGAGCCCTGGACGTTTCTTGTGCG
TGAGAGCCTCAGCCAGCCTGGAGACTTCGTGCTTTCTGTGCTCAGTGACCAGCCCAAGGCTGGCCCAGGC
TCCCCGCTCAGGGTCACCCACATCAAGGTCATGTGCGAGGGTGGACGCTACACAGTGGGTGGGTTGGAGA
CCTTCGACAGCCTCACGGACC
