[The description below was written by a language model from this plasmid's Addgene catalogue record.]
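Description:
pGEX-2T SHP1 WT is a bacterial expression plasmid for producing wild-type human SHP1 (PTPN6, also known as SH-PTP1 or PTP-1C) as a glutathione S-transferase fusion protein in E. coli. It is built on the pGEX-2T backbone (about 4.9 kb without insert), is maintained at high copy number, and is selected with ampicillin. The record itself does not list the promoter or other regulatory features. The pGEX-2T family generally uses an IPTG-inducible tac promoter with a plasmid-borne lacI repressor, and encodes a thrombin cleavage site between GST and the cloning site so that the tag can be removed after purification.

The insert is roughly 2.1 kb of human SHP1 cDNA, encoding a cytoplasmic protein tyrosine phosphatase that contains src homology 2 (SH2) domains. It was cloned by restriction digestion into the EcoRI site, and EcoRI sites are retained at both ends, so the fragment can be excised with a single enzyme. GST is supplied by the backbone and sits at the N terminus of the fusion. According to the depositor's comments, a stretch of the SHP1 5′ untranslated region is read through in frame. This contributes a short peptide linker, described as 13 amino acids, between GST and the native initiator methionine of SHP1.

The construct suits expression and glutathione-affinity purification of recombinant full-length SHP1. The purified protein could be used for in vitro phosphatase assays, pull-down or binding studies, or as a wild-type reference alongside mutant versions, although the record does not state a specific intended application.
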