Addgene plasmid #8594: pGEX-2T SHP1 WT
Depositing lab: Ben Neel. Depositing organization: Beth Israel Deaconess Medical Center. Publication: Isolation of a src homology 2-containing tyrosine phosphatase. Plutzky J, Neel BG, Rosenberg RD. Proc Natl Acad Sci U S A 1992 Feb 1;89(3):1123-7. 10.1073/pnas.89.3.1123 PubMed 1736296.
Backbone
  Vector backbone: pGEX-2T
  Backbone size w/o insert (bp): 4948
  Vector type: Bacterial Expression
Growth in bacteria
  Bacterial resistance: Ampicillin, 100 μg/mL
  Growth temperature: 37°C
  Growth strain: DH5alpha
  Copy number: High Copy
Gene/Insert
  Gene/Insert name: SHP1 (alt names: SH-PTP1; PTPN6)
  Species: H. sapiens (human)
  Insert size (bp): 2100
  Entrez Gene: PTPN6 (a.k.a. HCP, HCPH, HPTP1C, PTP-1C, SH-PTP1, SHP-1, SHP-1L, SHP1)
  Tag / fusion protein: GST (N terminal on backbone)
  Cloning method: Restriction Enzyme; 5′ cloning site EcoRI (not destroyed); 3′ cloning site EcoR1 (not destroyed)
  Sequencing primers: 5′ pGEX 5'
Terms and licenses: Academic/Nonprofit Terms; Industry Terms: Not Available to Industry
Depositor comments: Linker between GST and SHP1 13aa of 5' UTR was used. (leu-his-ile-phe-ser-glu-asn-pro-arg-met of SHP1)
How to cite: pGEX-2T SHP1 WT was a gift from Ben Neel (Addgene plasmid # 8594 ; http://n2t.net/addgene:8594 ; RRID:Addgene_8594)
